Addgene plasmid #113038: pAAV-CMV-NLS-AcrIIA4
Purpose: AAV vector for expression of SV40NLS-AcrIIA4 in mammalian cells (CMV promoter driven)
Depositing lab: Dominik Niopek. Depositing organization: Universitaet Heidelberg. Publication: Engineered anti-CRISPR proteins for optogenetic control of CRISPR-Cas9. Bubeck F, Hoffmann MD, Harteveld Z, Aschenbrenner S, Bietz A, Waldhauer MC, Borner K, Fakhiri J, Schmelas C, Dietz L, Grimm D, Correia BE, Eils R, Niopek D. Nat Methods. 2018 Oct 30. pii: 10.1038/s41592-018-0178-9. doi: 10.1038/s41592-018-0178-9. PubMed 30377362.
Backbone
  Vector backbone: scAAV vector
  Total vector size (bp): 4553
  Vector type: Mammalian Expression, AAV, CRISPR, Synthetic Biology
Growth in bacteria
  Bacterial resistance: Ampicillin, 100 μg/mL
  Growth temperature: 37°C
  Growth strain: NEB Stable
  Copy number: High Copy
Gene/Insert
  Gene/Insert name: SV40 NLS-AcrIIA4
Terms and licenses: Academic/Nonprofit Terms; Industry Terms: Not Available to Industry
Depositor comments: Addgene Next-Generation Sequence analysis identified numerous sequence discrepancies in ITR sequences. Plasmid is expected to function as described in the associated publication: PMID: 30377362
How to cite: pAAV-CMV-NLS-AcrIIA4 was a gift from Dominik Niopek (Addgene plasmid # 113038 ; http://n2t.net/addgene:113038 ; RRID:Addgene_113038)
