[The description below was written by a language model from this plasmid's Addgene catalogue record and pLannotate feature annotations shown in this document.]
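Description:
pAAV-CMV-NLS-AcrIIA4 is a roughly 4.55 kb self-complementary AAV (scAAV) transfer plasmid for expressing the anti-CRISPR protein AcrIIA4, fused to an SV40 nuclear localization signal, in mammalian cells. It is maintained in E. coli through a high-copy ColE1/pUC-type origin and an ampicillin resistance gene (β-lactamase with its own promoter). The backbone also carries phagemid-style remnants: an f1 origin, lacZα and lacI fragments, the lac promoter/operator, and flanking T7 and T3 promoters. The record lists a recombination-deficient growth strain, as is usual for repeat-containing AAV plasmids.

The expression cassette consists of the human CMV immediate-early enhancer and promoter, a further T7 promoter just downstream, an unannotated interval of about 430 bp, and the bovine growth hormone polyadenylation signal. That interval is where the NLS-AcrIIA4 coding sequence must lie, although the automated annotation did not recognise it. The short hits to an HIV-1 LTR and a chicken β-actin promoter are tiny fragments and probably annotation artefacts. Both feature tables, from the depositor sequence and from the repository's sequencing, detect only one partial AAV2 ITR, upstream of the CMV enhancer. No ITR is called downstream of the poly(A) signal. The repository notes numerous sequence discrepancies in the ITR regions, while stating that the plasmid is expected to function as published.

AcrIIA4 is an inhibitor of Streptococcus pyogenes Cas9, so nuclear delivery of this protein by transfection or packaged AAV suppresses Cas9 activity. The plasmid comes from work on engineered, light-controllable anti-CRISPR proteins; its exact role in that work is not stated in the record.
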