Features (pLannotate 1.2.2; 18 found; start..end, strand, type, name):
     30..458     -  rep_origin     f1 ori (sequence partly withheld): f1 bacteriophage origin of replication; arrow indicates direction of (+) strand synthesis
    463..618     -  CDS            lacZα (fragment): LacZα fragment of β-galactosidase; lacZ fragment
    626..644     +  promoter       T7 promoter: promoter for bacteriophage T7 RNA polymerase
    670..690     +  promoter       chicken β-actin promoter (fragment): contains a 21-bp deletion relative to the standard chicken β-actin promoter
    688..795     +  repeat_region  AAV2 ITR (fragment): inverted terminal repeat of adeno-associated virus serotype 2 inverted
    849..1228    +  enhancer       CMV enhancer: human cytomegalovirus immediate early enhancer
   1229..1432    +  promoter       CMV promoter: human cytomegalovirus (CMV) immediate early promoter
   1428..1461    +  LTR            5' LTR (truncated) (fragment): truncated 5' long terminal repeat (LTR) from HIV-1
   1477..1495    +  promoter       T7 promoter: promoter for bacteriophage T7 RNA polymerase
   1930..2154    +  polyA_signal   bGH poly(A) signal: bovine growth hormone polyadenylation signal
   2365..2383    -  promoter       T3 promoter: promoter for bacteriophage T3 RNA polymerase
   2428..2444    -  protein_bind   lac operator: The lac repressor binds to the lac operator to inhibit transcription in E. coli. This inhibition can be relieved by adding lactose or isopropyl-β-D-thiogalactopyranoside (IPTG). lac repressor encoded by lacI
   2452..2482    -  promoter       lac promoter: promoter for the E. coli lac operon
   2497..2518    -  protein_bind   CAP binding site: CAP binding activates transcription in the presence of cAMP. E. coli catabolite activator protein
   2531..2623    -  CDS            lacI (fragment): lac repressor; lacI; The lac repressor binds to the lac operator to inhibit transcription in E. coli. This inhibition can be relieved by adding lactose or isopropyl-β-D-thiogalactopyranoside (IPTG).
   2806..3394    -  rep_origin     ori: high-copy-number ColE1/pMB1/pBR322/pUC origin of replication
   3565..4425    -  CDS            AmpR: β-lactamase; bla; confers resistance to ampicillin, carbenicillin, and related antibiotics
   4426..4530    -  promoter       AmpR promoter: bla
>Addgene plasmid #113038 | pAAV-CMV-NLS-AcrIIA4 | depositor full sequence | sequence record 218011 | pAAV-CMV-NLS-AcrIIA4 sequence 4553 bps
CTAAATTGTAAGCGTTAATATTTTGTTAAAATTCGCGTTAAATTTTTGTTAAATCAGCTCATTTTTTAAC
CAATAGGCCGAAATCGGCAAAATCCCTTATAAATCAAAAGAATAGACCGAGATAGGGT
[37 nt withheld, positions 129-165]
AAAGAACGTGGACTCCAACGTCAAAGG
[49 nt withheld, positions 193-241]
T
[91 nt withheld, positions 243-333]
G
[124 nt withheld, positions 335-458]
CCCATTCGCCATTCAGGCTGCGCAACTGTTGGGAAGGGCGATCGGTGCGGGCCTCTTCGCTATTACGCCA
GCTGGCGAAAGGGGGATGTGCTGCAAGGCGATTAAGTTGGGTAACGCCAGGGTTTTCCCAGTCACGACGT
TGTAAAACGACGGCCAGTGAGCGCGCGTAATACGACTCACTATAGGGCGAATTGGAGCTCTCTAGAATGC
AGGGGGGGGGGGGGGGGGGGGCCACTCCCTCTCTGCGCGCTCGCTCGCTCACTGAGGCCGGGCGACCAAA
GGTCGCCCGACGCCCGGGCTTTGCCCGGGCGGCCTCAGTGAGCGAGCGAGCGCGCAGAGAGGGAGTGGCC
AACTCCATCACTAGGGGTTCCTAGATCTGATATCGTCGACGACATTGATTATTGACTAGTTATTAATAGT
AATCAATTACGGGGTCATTAGTTCATAGCCCATATATGGAGTTCCGCGTTACATAACTTACGGTAAATGG
CCCGCCTGGCTGACCGCCCAACGACCCCCGCCCATTGACGTCAATAATGACGTATGTTCCCATAGTAACG
CCAATAGGGACTTTCCATTGACGTCAATGGGTGGAGTATTTACGGTAAACTGCCCACTTGGCAGTACATC
AAGTGTATCATATGCCAAGTACGCCCCCTATTGACGTCAATGACGGTAAATGGCCCGCCTGGCATTATGC
CCAGTACATGACCTTATGGGACTTTCCTACTTGGCAGTACATCTACGTATTAGTCATCGCTATTACCATG
GTGATGCGGTTTTGGCAGTACATCAATGGGCGTGGATAGCGGTTTGACTCACGGGGATTTCCAAGTCTCC
ACCCCATTGACGTCAATGGGAGTTTGTTTTGGCACCAAAATCAACGGGACTTTCCAAAATGTCGTAACAA
CTCCGCCCCATTGACGCAAATGGGCGGTAGGCGTGTACGGTGGGAGGTCTATATAAGCAGAGCTCTCTGG
CTAACTAGAGAACCCACTGCTTACTGGCTTATCGAAATTAATACGACTCACTATAGGGAGACCCAAGCTG
GCTAGCATGGCCCCGAAGAAAAAGCGAAAGGTGGGCGGAAGCGGAGGTTCCATGAACATTAACGACCTGA
TTCGGGAAATAAAGAACAAGGACTACACGGTCAAGCTGTCAGGCACCGACTCCAACTCTATAACACAGCT
CATTATAAGGGTTAATAATGATGGCAACGAATATGTCATCTCTGAATCCGAGAATGAATCAATCGTGGAG
AAATTCATCAGTGCATTTAAAAACGGCTGGAACCAGGAGTACGAAGATGAGGAAGAGTTCTACAATGATA
TGCAAACTATCACACTGAAATCTGAGCTGAACTAGCTCGAGCGGCCGCCACTGTGCTGGATATCTGCAGA
ATTCCACCACACTGGACTAGTGGATCCGAGCTCGGTACCAAGCTTAAGTTTAAACCGCTGATCAGCCTCG
ACTGTGCCTTCTAGTTGCCAGCCATCTGTTGTTTGCCCCTCCCCCGTGCCTTCCTTGACCCTGGAAGGTG
CCACTCCCACTGTCCTTTCCTAATAAAATGAGGAAATTGCATCGCATTGTCTGAGTAGGTGTCATTCTAT
TCTGGGGGGTGGGGTGGGGCAGGACAGCAAGGGGGAGGATTGGGAAGACAATAGCAGGCATGCTGGGGAT
GCGGTGGGCTCTATGGGGCGCGCCGATATCAGATCTGGCAAACCTAGATGATGGAGGTACCCACTCCCTC
TATGCGCGCTCGCTCACTCACTCGGCCCTGCCGGCCAGAGGCCGGCAGTCTGGAGACCTTTGGTCTCCAG
GGCCGAGTGAGTGAGCGAGCGCGCATAGAGGGAGTGGGTAGGACGCGTCCTGCAGGATGCATACTAGTGG
TACCCAGCTTTTGTTCCCTTTAGTGAGGGTTAATTGCGCGCTTGGCGTAATCATGGTCATAGCTGTTTCC
TGTGTGAAATTGTTATCCGCTCACAATTCCACACAACATACGAGCCGGAAGCATAAAGTGTAAAGCCTGG
GGTGCCTAATGAGTGAGCTAACTCACATTAATTGCGTTGCGCTCACTGCCCGCTTTCCAGTCGGGAAACC
TGTCGTGCCAGCTGCATTAATGAATCGGCCAACGCGCGGGGAGAGGCGGTTTGCGTATTGGGCGCTCTTC
CGCTTCCTCGCTCACTGACTCGCTGCGCTCGGTCGTTCGGCTGCGGCGAGCGGTATCAGCTCACTCAAAG
GCGGTAATACGGTTATCCACAGAATCAGGGGATAACGCAGGAAAGAACATGTGAGCAAAAGGCCAGCAAA
AGGCCAGGAACCGTAAAAAGGCCGCGTTGCTGGCGTTTTTCCATAGGCTCCGCCCCCCTGACGAGCATCA
CAAAAATCGACGCTCAAGTCAGAGGTGGCGAAACCCGACAGGACTATAAAGATACCAGGCGTTTCCCCCT
GGAAGCTCCCTCGTGCGCTCTCCTGTTCCGACCCTGCCGCTTACCGGATACCTGTCCGCCTTTCTCCCTT
CGGGAAGCGTGGCGCTTTCTCATAGCTCACGCTGTAGGTATCTCAGTTCGGTGTAGGTCGTTCGCTCCAA
GCTGGGCTGTGTGCACGAACCCCCCGTTCAGCCCGACCGCTGCGCCTTATCCGGTAACTATCGTCTTGAG
TCCAACCCGGTAAGACACGACTTATCGCCACTGGCAGCAGCCACTGGTAACAGGATTAGCAGAGCGAGGT
ATGTAGGCGGTGCTACAGAGTTCTTGAAGTGGTGGCCTAACTACGGCTACACTAGAAGGACAGTATTTGG
TATCTGCGCTCTGCTGAAGCCAGTTACCTTCGGAAAAAGAGTTGGTAGCTCTTGATCCGGCAAACAAACC
ACCGCTGGTAGCGGTGGTTTTTTTGTTTGCAAGCAGCAGATTACGCGCAGAAAAAAAGGATCTCAAGAAG
ATCCTTTGATCTTTTCTACGGGGTCTGACGCTCAGTGGAACGAAAACTCACGTTAAGGGATTTTGGTCAT
GAGATTATCAAAAAGGATCTTCACCTAGATCCTTTTAAATTAAAAATGAAGTTTTAAATCAATCTAAAGT
ATATATGAGTAAACTTGGTCTGACAGTTACCAATGCTTAATCAGTGAGGCACCTATCTCAGCGATCTGTC
TATTTCGTTCATCCATAGTTGCCTGACTCCCCGTCGTGTAGATAACTACGATACGGGAGGGCTTACCATC
TGGCCCCAGTGCTGCAATGATACCGCGAGACCCACGCTCACCGGCTCCAGATTTATCAGCAATAAACCAG
CCAGCCGGAAGGGCCGAGCGCAGAAGTGGTCCTGCAACTTTATCCGCCTCCATCCAGTCTATTAATTGTT
GCCGGGAAGCTAGAGTAAGTAGTTCGCCAGTTAATAGTTTGCGCAACGTTGTTGCCATTGCTACAGGCAT
CGTGGTGTCACGCTCGTCGTTTGGTATGGCTTCATTCAGCTCCGGTTCCCAACGATCAAGGCGAGTTACA
TGATCCCCCATGTTGTGCAAAAAAGCGGTTAGCTCCTTCGGTCCTCCGATCGTTGTCAGAAGTAAGTTGG
CCGCAGTGTTATCACTCATGGTTATGGCAGCACTGCATAATTCTCTTACTGTCATGCCATCCGTAAGATG
CTTTTCTGTGACTGGTGAGTACTCAACCAAGTCATTCTGAGAATAGTGTATGCGGCGACCGAGTTGCTCT
TGCCCGGCGTCAATACGGGATAATACCGCGCCACATAGCAGAACTTTAAAAGTGCTCATCATTGGAAAAC
GTTCTTCGGGGCGAAAACTCTCAAGGATCTTACCGCTGTTGAGATCCAGTTCGATGTAACCCACTCGTGC
ACCCAACTGATCTTCAGCATCTTTTACTTTCACCAGCGTTTCTGGGTGAGCAAAAACAGGAAGGCAAAAT
GCCGCAAAAAAGGGAATAAGGGCGACACGGAAATGTTGAATACTCATACTCTTCCTTTTTCAATATTATT
GAAGCATTTATCAGGGTTATTGTCTCATGAGCGGATACATATTTGAATGTATTTAGAAAAATAAACAAAT
AGGGGTTCCGCGCACATTTCCCCGAAAAGTGCCAC
