Features (pLannotate 1.2.2; 17 found; start..end, strand, type, name):
     28..456     -  rep_origin     f1 ori (sequence partly withheld): f1 bacteriophage origin of replication; arrow indicates direction of (+) strand synthesis
    465..616     -  CDS            lacZα (fragment): LacZα fragment of β-galactosidase; lacZ fragment
    624..642     +  promoter       T7 promoter: promoter for bacteriophage T7 RNA polymerase
    699..828     -  repeat_region  AAV2 ITR (fragment): inverted terminal repeat of adeno-associated virus serotype 2 inverted
    848..1227    +  enhancer       CMV enhancer: human cytomegalovirus immediate early enhancer
   1228..1431    +  promoter       CMV promoter: human cytomegalovirus (CMV) immediate early promoter
   1427..1460    +  LTR            5' LTR (truncated) (fragment): truncated 5' long terminal repeat (LTR) from HIV-1
   1476..1494    +  promoter       T7 promoter: promoter for bacteriophage T7 RNA polymerase
   1929..2153    +  polyA_signal   bGH poly(A) signal: bovine growth hormone polyadenylation signal
   2363..2381    -  promoter       T3 promoter: promoter for bacteriophage T3 RNA polymerase
   2426..2442    -  protein_bind   lac operator: The lac repressor binds to the lac operator to inhibit transcription in E. coli. This inhibition can be relieved by adding lactose or isopropyl-β-D-thiogalactopyranoside (IPTG). lac repressor encoded by lacI
   2450..2480    -  promoter       lac promoter: promoter for the E. coli lac operon
   2495..2516    -  protein_bind   CAP binding site: CAP binding activates transcription in the presence of cAMP. E. coli catabolite activator protein
   2529..2621    -  CDS            lacI (fragment): lac repressor; lacI; The lac repressor binds to the lac operator to inhibit transcription in E. coli. This inhibition can be relieved by adding lactose or isopropyl-β-D-thiogalactopyranoside (IPTG).
   2804..3392    -  rep_origin     ori: high-copy-number ColE1/pMB1/pBR322/pUC origin of replication
   3563..4423    -  CDS            AmpR: β-lactamase; bla; confers resistance to ampicillin, carbenicillin, and related antibiotics
   4424..4528    -  promoter       AmpR promoter: bla
>Addgene plasmid #113038 | pAAV-CMV-NLS-AcrIIA4 | addgene full sequence | sequence record 226954 | Addgene NGS Result
AAATTGTAAGCGTTAATATTTTGTTAAAATTCGCGTTAAATTTTTGTTAAATCAGCTCATTTTTTAACCA
ATAGGCCGAAATCGGCAAAATCCCTTATAAATCAAAAGAATAGACCGAGATAGGGT
[37 nt withheld, positions 127-163]
AAAGAACGTGGACTCCAACGTCAAAGG
[49 nt withheld, positions 191-239]
T
[91 nt withheld, positions 241-331]
G
[124 nt withheld, positions 333-456]
CAGGTGSSCCATTCAGGCTGCGCAACTGTTGGGAAGGGCGATCGGTGCGGGCCTCTTCGCTATTACGCCA
GCTGGCGAAAGGGGGATGTGCTGCAAGGCGATTAAGTTGGGTAACGCCAGGGTTTTCCCAGTCACGACGT
TGTAAAACGACGGCCAGTGAGCGCGCGTAATACGACTCACTATAGGGCGAATTGGAGCTCTCTAGAATGC
AGGGGGGGGGGGGGGGGKKGSCCACTCCCTCTCTGCGCGCTCGCTCGCTCACTGAGGCCGCCCGGGCAAA
GCCCGGGCGTCGGGCGACCTTTGGTCGCCCGGCCTCAGTGAGCGAGCGAGCGCGCAGAGAGGGAGTGGCC
AACTCCATCACTAGGGGTTCCTCAGATCTGATATCGTCGACGACATTGATTATTGACTAGTTATTAATAG
TAATCAATTACGGGGTCATTAGTTCATAGCCCATATATGGAGTTCCGCGTTACATAACTTACGGTAAATG
GCCCGCCTGGCTGACCGCCCAACGACCCCCGCCCATTGACGTCAATAATGACGTATGTTCCCATAGTAAC
GCCAATAGGGACTTTCCATTGACGTCAATGGGTGGAGTATTTACGGTAAACTGCCCACTTGGCAGTACAT
CAAGTGTATCATATGCCAAGTACGCCCCCTATTGACGTCAATGACGGTAAATGGCCCGCCTGGCATTATG
CCCAGTACATGACCTTATGGGACTTTCCTACTTGGCAGTACATCTACGTATTAGTCATCGCTATTACCAT
GGTGATGCGGTTTTGGCAGTACATCAATGGGCGTGGATAGCGGTTTGACTCACGGGGATTTCCAAGTCTC
CACCCCATTGACGTCAATGGGAGTTTGTTTTGGCACCAAAATCAACGGGACTTTCCAAAATGTCGTAACA
ACTCCGCCCCATTGACGCAAATGGGCGGTAGGCGTGTACGGTGGGAGGTCTATATAAGCAGAGCTCTCTG
GCTAACTAGAGAACCCACTGCTTACTGGCTTATCGAAATTAATACGACTCACTATAGGGAGACCCAAGCT
GGCTAGCATGGCCCCGAAGAAAAAGCGAAAGGTGGGCGGAAGCGGAGGTTCCATGAACATTAACGACCTG
ATTCGGGAAATAAAGAACAAGGACTACACGGTCAAGCTGTCAGGCACCGACTCCAACTCTATAACACAGC
TCATTATAAGGGTTAATAATGATGGCAACGAATATGTCATCTCTGAATCCGAGAATGAATCAATCGTGGA
GAAATTCATCAGTGCATTTAAAAACGGCTGGAACCAGGAGTACGAAGATGAGGAAGAGTTCTACAATGAT
ATGCAAACTATCACACTGAAATCTGAGCTGAACTAGCTCGAGCGGCCGCCACTGTGCTGGATATCTGCAG
AATTCCACCACACTGGACTAGTGGATCCGAGCTCGGTACCAAGCTTAAGTTTAAACCGCTGATCAGCCTC
GACTGTGCCTTCTAGTTGCCAGCCATCTGTTGTTTGCCCCTCCCCCGTGCCTTCCTTGACCCTGGAAGGT
GCCACTCCCACTGTCCTTTCCTAATAAAATGAGGAAATTGCATCGCATTGTCTGAGTAGGTGTCATTCTA
TTCTGGGGGGTGGGGTGGGGCAGGACAGCAAGGGGGAGGATTGGGAAGACAATAGCAGGCATGCTGGGGA
TGCGGTGGGCTCTATGGGGCGCGCCGATATCAGATCTGGGAAACCAGATGATGGAGGTACCCACTCCCTC
TATGCGCGCTCGCTCACTCACTCGGCCCTGGAGACCTTTGGTCTCCGCCCTGGAGACCTTTGGTCTCCAG
GGCCGAGTGAGTGAGCGAGCGCGCATAGAGGGAGTGGGTAGGACGCGTCCTGCAGGATGCATACTAGTGG
TACCCAGCTTTTGTTCCCTTTAGTGAGGGTTAATTGCGCGCTTGGCGTAATCATGGTCATAGCTGTTTCC
TGTGTGAAATTGTTATCCGCTCACAATTCCACACAACATACGAGCCGGAAGCATAAAGTGTAAAGCCTGG
GGTGCCTAATGAGTGAGCTAACTCACATTAATTGCGTTGCGCTCACTGCCCGCTTTCCAGTCGGGAAACC
TGTCGTGCCAGCTGCATTAATGAATCGGCCAACGCGCGGGGAGAGGCGGTTTGCGTATTGGGCGCTCTTC
CGCTTCCTCGCTCACTGACTCGCTGCGCTCGGTCGTTCGGCTGCGGCGAGCGGTATCAGCTCACTCAAAG
GCGGTAATACGGTTATCCACAGAATCAGGGGATAACGCAGGAAAGAACATGTGAGCAAAAGGCCAGCAAA
AGGCCAGGAACCGTAAAAAGGCCGCGTTGCTGGCGTTTTTCCATAGGCTCCGCCCCCCTGACGAGCATCA
CAAAAATCGACGCTCAAGTCAGAGGTGGCGAAACCCGACAGGACTATAAAGATACCAGGCGTTTCCCCCT
GGAAGCTCCCTCGTGCGCTCTCCTGTTCCGACCCTGCCGCTTACCGGATACCTGTCCGCCTTTCTCCCTT
CGGGAAGCGTGGCGCTTTCTCATAGCTCACGCTGTAGGTATCTCAGTTCGGTGTAGGTCGTTCGCTCCAA
GCTGGGCTGTGTGCACGAACCCCCCGTTCAGCCCGACCGCTGCGCCTTATCCGGTAACTATCGTCTTGAG
TCCAACCCGGTAAGACACGACTTATCGCCACTGGCAGCAGCCACTGGTAACAGGATTAGCAGAGCGAGGT
ATGTAGGCGGTGCTACAGAGTTCTTGAAGTGGTGGCCTAACTACGGCTACACTAGAAGAACAGTATTTGG
TATCTGCGCTCTGCTGAAGCCAGTTACCTTCGGAAAAAGAGTTGGTAGCTCTTGATCCGGCAAACAAACC
ACCGCTGGTAGCGGTGGTTTTTTTGTTTGCAAGCAGCAGATTACGCGCAGAAAAAAAGGATCTCAAGAAG
ATCCTTTGATCTTTTCTACGGGGTCTGACGCTCAGTGGAACGAAAACTCACGTTAAGGGATTTTGGTCAT
GAGATTATCAAAAAGGATCTTCACCTAGATCCTTTTAAATTAAAAATGAAGTTTTAAATCAATCTAAAGT
ATATATGAGTAAACTTGGTCTGACAGTTACCAATGCTTAATCAGTGAGGCACCTATCTCAGCGATCTGTC
TATTTCGTTCATCCATAGTTGCCTGACTCCCCGTCGTGTAGATAACTACGATACGGGAGGGCTTACCATC
TGGCCCCAGTGCTGCAATGATACCGCGAGACCCACGCTCACCGGCTCCAGATTTATCAGCAATAAACCAG
CCAGCCGGAAGGGCCGAGCGCAGAAGTGGTCCTGCAACTTTATCCGCCTCCATCCAGTCTATTAATTGTT
GCCGGGAAGCTAGAGTAAGTAGTTCGCCAGTTAATAGTTTGCGCAACGTTGTTGCCATTGCTACAGGCAT
CGTGGTGTCACGCTCGTCGTTTGGTATGGCTTCATTCAGCTCCGGTTCCCAACGATCAAGGCGAGTTACA
TGATCCCCCATGTTGTGCAAAAAAGCGGTTAGCTCCTTCGGTCCTCCGATCGTTGTCAGAAGTAAGTTGG
CCGCAGTGTTATCACTCATGGTTATGGCAGCACTGCATAATTCTCTTACTGTCATGCCATCCGTAAGATG
CTTTTCTGTGACTGGTGAGTACTCAACCAAGTCATTCTGAGAATAGTGTATGCGGCGACCGAGTTGCTCT
TGCCCGGCGTCAATACGGGATAATACCGCGCCACATAGCAGAACTTTAAAAGTGCTCATCATTGGAAAAC
GTTCTTCGGGGCGAAAACTCTCAAGGATCTTACCGCTGTTGAGATCCAGTTCGATGTAACCCACTCGTGC
ACCCAACTGATCTTCAGCATCTTTTACTTTCACCAGCGTTTCTGGGTGAGCAAAAACAGGAAGGCAAAAT
GCCGCAAAAAAGGGAATAAGGGCGACACGGAAATGTTGAATACTCATACTCTTCCTTTTTCAATATTATT
GAAGCATTTATCAGGGTTATTGTCTCATGAGCGGATACATATTTGAATGTATTTAGAAAAATAAACAAAT
AGGGGTTCCGCGCACATTTCCCCGAAAAGTGCCAC
